>Addgene plasmid #53271 | pAC-NEUR | depositor full sequence | sequence record 82987 | pAC-NEUR sequence 11849 bps
GAATTCCGGATGAGCATTCATCAGGCGGGCAAGAATGTGAATAAAGGCCGGATAAAACTTGTGCTTATTT
TTCTTTACGGTCTTTAAAAAGGCCGTAATATCCAGCTGAACGGTCTGGTTATAGGTACATTGAGCAACTG
ACTGAAATGCCTCAAAATGTTCTTTACGATGCCATTGGGATATATCAACGGTGGTATATCCAGTGATTTT
TTTCTCCATTTTAGCTTCCTTAGCTCCTGAAAATCTCGATAACTCAAAAAATACGCCCGGTAGTGATCTT
ATTTCATTATGGTGAAAGTTGGAACCTCTTACGTGCCGATCAACGTCTCATTTTCGCCAAAAGTTGGCCC
AGGGCTTCCCGGTATCAACAGGGACACCAGGATTTATTTATTCTGCGAAGTGATCTTCCGTCACAGGTAT
TTATTCGGCGCAAAGTGCGTCGGGTGATGCTGCCAACTTACTGATTTAGTGTATGATGGTGTTTTTGAGG
TGCTCCAGTGGCTTCTGTTTCTATCAGCTGTCCCTCCTGTTCAGCTACTGACGGGGTGGTGCGTAACGGC
AAAAGCACCGCCGGACATCAGCGCTAGCGGAGTGTATACTGGCTTACTATGTTGGCACTGATGAGGGTGT
CAGTGAAGTGCTTCATGTGGCAGGAGAAAAAAGGCTGCACCGGTGCGTCAGCAGAATATGTGATACAGGA
TATATTCCGCTTCCTCGCTCACTGACTCGCTACGCTCGGTCGTTCGACTGCGGCGAGCGGAAATGGCTTA
CGAACGGGGCGGAGATTTCCTGGAAGATGCCAGGAAGATACTTAACAGGGAAGTGAGAGGGCCGCGGCAA
AGCCGTTTTTCCATAGGCTCCGCCCCCCTGACAAGCATCACGAAATCTGACGCTCAAATCAGTGGTGGCG
AAACCCGACAGGACTATAAAGATACCAGGCGTTTCCCCCTGGCGGCTCCCTCGTGCGCTCTCCTGTTCCT
GCCTTTCGGTTTACCGGTGTCATTCCGCTGTTATGGCCGCGTTTGTCTCATTCCACGCCTGACACTCAGT
TCCGGGTAGGCAGTTCGCTCCAAGCTGGACTGTATGCACGAACCCCCCGTTCAGTCCGACCGCTGCGCCT
TATCCGGTAACTATCGTCTTGAGTCCAACCCGGAAAGACATGCAAAAGCACCACTGGCAGCAGCCACTGG
TAATTGATTTAGAGGAGTTAGTCTTGAAGTCATGCGCCGGTTAAGGCTAAACTGAAAGGACAAGTTTTGG
TGACTGCGCTCCTCCAAGCCAGTTACCTCGGTTCAAAGAGTTGGTAGCTCAGAGAACCTTCGAAAAACCG
CCCTGCAAGGCGGTTTTTTCGTTTTCAGAGCAAGAGATTACGCGCAGACCAAAACGATCTCAAGAAGATC
ATCTTATTAATCAGATAAAATATTTCTAGATTTCAGTGCAATTTATCTCTTCAAATGTAGCACCTGAAGT
CAGCCCCATACGATATAAGTTGTAATTCTCATGTTTGACAGCTTATCATCGATAAGCTTTAATGCGGTAG
TTTATCACAGTTAAATTGCTAACGCAGTCAGGCACCGTGTATGAAATCTAACAATGCGCTCATCGTCATC
CTCGGCACCGTCACCCTGGATGCTGTAGGCATAGGCTTGGTTATGCCGGTACTGCCGGGCCTCTTGCGGG
ATATCGTCCATTCCGACAGCATCGCCAGTCACTATGGCGTGCTGCTAGCGCTATATGCGTTGATGCAATT
TCTATGCGCACCCGTTCTCGGAGCACTGTCCGACCGCTTTGGCCGCCGCCCAGTCCTGCTCGCTTCGCTA
CTTGGAGCCACTATCGACTACGCGATCATGGCGACCACACCCGTCCTGTGGATCTAAAGGCACAGCGTCT
CATGCTTCGCACAATGTAAAACTGCTTCAGAACCTGGCGAGAGCTATCCGCGCGGTCTACGGTTAACTGA
TACTAAAAGACAATTCAGCGGGTAACCTTGCAATGGTGAGTGGCAGTAAAGCGGGCGTTTCGCCTCATCG
CGAAATAGAAGTAATGAGACAATCCATTGACGATCACCTGGCTGGCCTGTTACCTGAAACCGACAGCCAG
GATATCGTCAGCCTTGCGATGCGTGAAGGCGTCATGGCACCCGGTAAACGGATCCGTCCGCTGCTGATGC
TGCTGGCCGCCCGCGACCTCCGCTACCAGGGCAGTATGCCTACGCTGCTCGATCTCGCCTGCGCCGTTGA
ACTGACCCATACCGCGTCGCTGATGCTCGACGACATGCCCTGCATGGACAACGCCGAGCTGCGCCGCGGT
CAGCCCACTACCCACAAAAAATTTGGTGAGAGCGTGGCGATCCTTGCCTCCGTTGGGCTGCTCTCTAAAG
CCTTTGGTCTGATCGCCGCCACCGGCGATCTGCCGGGGGAGAGGCGTGCCCAGGCGGTCAACGAGCTCTC
TACCGCCGTGGGCGTGCAGGGCCTGGTACTGGGGCAGTTTCGCGATCTTAACGATGCCGCCCTCGACCGT
ACCCCTGACGCTATCCTCAGCACCAACCACCTCAAGACCGGCATTCTGTTCAGCGCGATGCTGCAGATCG
TCGCCATTGCTTCCGCCTCGTCGCCGAGCACGCGAGAGACGCTGCACGCCTTCGCCCTCGACTTCGGCCA
GGCGTTTCAACTGCTGGACGATCTGCGTGACGATCACCCGGAAACCGGTAAAGATCGCAATAAGGACGCG
GGAAAATCGACGCTGGTCAACCGGCTGGGCGCAGACGCGGCCCGGCAAAAGCTGCGCGAGCATATTGATT
CCGCCGACAAACACCTCACTTTTGCCTGTCCGCAGGGCGGCGCCATCCGACAGTTTATGCATCTGTGGTT
TGGCCATCACCTTGCCGACTGGTCACCGGTCATGAAAATCGCCTGATACCGCCCTTTTGGGTTCAAGCAG
TACATAACGATGGAACCACATTACAGGAGTAGTGATGAATGAAGGACGAGCGCCTTGTTCAGCGTAAGAA
CGATCATCTGGATATCGTTCTCGACCCCCGTCGCGCCGTAACTCAGGCTAGCGCAGGTTTTGAGCGCTGG
CGCTTTACCCACTGCGCCCTGCCAGAGCTGAATTTTAGCGACATCACGCTGGAAACCACCTTCCTGAATC
GGCAGCTACAGGCTCCGCTGCTGATCAGCTCCATGACCGGCGGCGTTGAGCGCTCGCGCCATATCAACCG
CCACCTCGCCGAGGCGGCGCAGGTGCTAAAAATTGCGATGGGGGTGGGCTCCCAGCGCGTCGCCATTGAG
AGCGACGCGGGCTTAGGGCTGGATAAAACCCTGCGGCAGCTGGCTCCGGACGTGCCGCTGCTGGCGAACC
TCGGCGCGGCGCAGCTGACCGGCAGAAAAGGTATTGATTACGCCCGACGGGCCGTGGAGATGATCGAGGC
GGATGCGCTGATTGTGCACCTAAACCCGCTGCAGGAGGCGCTACAGCCCGGCGGCGATCGCGACTGGCGC
GGACGGCTGGCGGCTATTGAAACTCTGGTCCGCGAGCTGCCCGTTCCGCTGGTGGTGAAAGAGGTGGGAG
CCGGTATCTCCCGAACCGTGGCCGGGCAGCTGATCGATGCCGGCGTTACCGTGATTGACGTCGCGGGCGC
GGGCGGCACCAGCTGGGCCGCCGTTGAAGGCGAGCGGGCGGCCACCGAGCAGCAGCGCAGCGTGGCCAAC
GTCTTTGCCGACTGGGGGATCCCCACCGCTGAGGCGCTGGTTGACATTGCCGAGGCCTGGCCGCAGATGC
CCCTTATTGCCTCGGGCGGGATTAAAAACGGCGTCGAGATCTTTACCGGCAGCGCGCTGGCGGATGACTT
CTCGCTCTACCTGCACTCGCCCTGCGTGACCGATCCCTCGCTCGCGCCTCCCGGCTGCGCCAGCTTCTAC
GTGCTGGCCCCGGTGCCGCATCTTGGCAACGCGCCGCTGGACTGGGCGCAGGAGGGGCCGAAGCTGCGCG
ACCGCATCTTTGACTACCTTGAAGAGCGCTATATGCCCGGCCTGCGTAGCCAGCTGGTGACCCAGCGGAT
CTTTACCCCGGCAGACTTCCACGACACGCTGGATGCGCATCTGGGATCGGCCTTCTCCATCGAGCCGCTG
CTGACCCAAAGCGCCTGGTTCCGCCCGCACAACCGCGACAGCGACATTGCCAACCTCTACCTGGTGGGCG
CAGGTACTCACCCTGGGGCGGGCATTCCTGGCGTAGTGGCCTCGGCGAAAGCCACCGCCAGCCTGATGAT
TGAGGATCTGCAATGAGCCAACCGCCGCTGCTTGACCACGCCACGCAGACCATGGCCAACGGCTCGAAAA
GTTTTGCCACCGCTGCGAAGCTGTTCGACCCGGCCACCCGCCGTAGCGTGCTGATGCTCTACACCTGGTG
CCGCCACTGCGATGACGTCATTGACGACCAGACCCACGGCTTCGCCAGCGAGGCCGCGGCGGAGGAGGAG
GCCACCCAGCGCCTGGCCCGGCTGCGCACGCTGACCCTGGCGGCGTTTGAAGGGGCCGAGATGCAGGATC
CGGCCTTCGCTGCCTTTCAGGAGGTGGCGCTGACCCACGGTATTACGCCCCGCATGGCGCTCGATCACCT
CGACGGCTTTGCGATGGACGTGGCTCAGACCCGCTATGTCACCTTTGAGGATACGCTGCGCTACTGCTAT
CACGTGGCGGGCGTGGTGGGTCTGATGATGGCCAGGGTGATGGGCGTGCGGGATGAGCGGGTGCTGGATC
GCGCCTGCGATCTGGGGCTGGCCTTCCAGCTGACGAATATCGCCCGGGATATTATTGACGATGCGGCTAT
TGACCGCTGCTATCTGCCCGCCGAGTGGCTGCAGGATGCCGGGCTGACCCCGGAGAACTATGCCGCGCGG
GAGAATCGGGCCGCGCTGGCGCGGGTGGCGGAGCGGCTTATTGATGCCGCAGAGCCGTACTACATCTCCT
CCCAGGCCGGGCTACACGATCTGCCGCCGCGCTGCGCCTGGGCGATCGCCACCGCCCGCAGCGTCTACCG
GGAGATCGGTATTAAGGTAAAAGCGGCGGGAGGCAGCGCCTGGGATCGCCGCCAGCACACCAGCAAAGGT
GAAAAAATTGCCATGCTGATGGCGGCACCGGGGCAGGTTATTCGGGCGAAGACGACGAGGGTGACGCCGC
GTCCGGCCGGTCTTTGGCAGCGTCCCGTTTAGGCGGGCGGCCATGACGTTCACGCAGGATCGCCTGTAGG
TCGGCAGGCTTGCGGGCGTAAATAAAACCGAAGGAGACGCAGCCCTCCCGGCCGCGCACCGCGTGGTGCA
GGCGGTGGGCGACGTAGAGCCGCTTCAGGTAGCCCCGGCGCGGGATCCCGCCTCGCCGTGCTGTCCGGTC
TCAACCTGATCCGCCAGAATCGAGCCAACGGGATCGGCCAGCACGAATTCGGTATGCGGAGAGTGTTTGG
CAAACCATGCCTGCAAGCCACCCAGCGTGCCGCCGGAGCCAACGCCTACTACCACGGCATCAACCCTGCC
TGCCAGCTGGTCGAACAGCTCCGGTGCGGTGGTGGTGGCGTGCGCCAGCGGGTTGGCCGGGTTAGAGAAC
TGATCAATATAGTAAGCACCCGGCGTCTCCTCTGCCAGGCGGCGGGCGTAGTCCTGATAGTACTCCGGGT
GGCCCTTTGTCACGTCGGAGCGGGTCAGGCGCACATCAACACCCAGCGCACGCAGGTGGTAGATCCTCTA
CGCCGGACGCATCGTGGCCGGCATCACCGGCGCCACAGGTGCGGTTGCTGGCGCCTATATCGCCGACATC
ACCGATGGGGAAGATCGGGCTCGCCACTTCGGGCTCATGAGCGCTTGTTTCGGCGTGGGTATGGTGGCAG
GCCCCGTGGCCGGGGGACTGTTGGGCGCCATCTCCTTGCATGCACCATTCCTTGCGGCGGCGGTGCTCAA
CGGCCTCAACCTACTACTGGGCTGCTTCCTAATGCAGGAGTCGCATAAGGGAGAGCGTCGAATCCAGCGC
CCCCACCACGCGGTCTTCCGACACGCCGAGCGGCAGATCGACGACCGGGGTCGGCTTGCGGATCACGTTG
GTCGAAAGCACGGTCGCCCAATCGGGGATCATCTCGACATTGGGCGAGGACACCGGGCAGCCCTCGACCG
CCTCGATTTCGGGCAAAAGCGCCGCCAGCGCCCGCACCGCGGTCGATTTGCCGGTGCCGCGGTCACCAAA
GACCAGAACGCCGCCGATGCCGGGATCGACCGCGGTCAACAGCAGCGCCAGTTTCATGTCTTCCTGACCG
ACGATGGCAGAAAAGGGAAAGACGGGTCTCGTCTTCGCGCCCGAAGCAGAGGGTTGAAGTCGAGCGACGG
CGGTAGTCATGCAGTTTCCCTTTCCAAGACTTTGCTGGCGAGCGGGTCCTTGCCCATCCAGCTTCCCTCG
GTCCCAAGCAAACGGAACCGGGCATAGAGTTCTTCGGTGAACCAACCTTCTTCACGCGCAGCACGGATGG
CCTTGCCATGCGGCGTGTCGCCGCGGGCGAAGGCGTTCATCTTTGCCACATCCGGCCAGATCGAGAAAGT
CACTTGATGGAAAAGGGGAATTTCCCCGATCCCGATCTTGAACATCAGGTTCTGATCCTCGCCGACTTTC
TCGGAAATCTTCGGCACGCGCGACCAGAAGGCATTGGCCTTGTGCGGCTTGATCGCGGCGCGGGTCAGCG
CCACCACGGGCTCGTCCGGGCTTGGCTCGGCCACCTGTTCGGGCAGGAACGGATTGACGCCGCCCCAGGT
GCCGCGCGCCGAAAGCGGCTGCAGATGCAGCACCAGCGTTTCCGCCGCATGCGCCCGCCAGCGCTTCCAG
ACCGGGTGGTTCGCGGTCACGTCGCGGGCATCGGCCTCGGTGTCGAAAGCCGCCATGATCGCCCAGACGC
GCCAGTTCGGCTTCGGCGTGAAGCCCTCGCCGGTGCCCGATCCGCACAGTTTGTAGAACTTCACCCGCGG
CTCGTCGTTCAGGGGGCGGCGGGACAGGATCATCTGGCTGATGACCCAGGGCAGCGAGCTTGTGCCGTCG
AAACGGAACAGGCTGAGTGAGGCGACAGGCATCTACGTCCTCCCCTGTGATGTGTAACGGGATATTTACA
TCTGGGTCCCTTGTAATGGAAGGCCTCAGACGTTTTGTCGCGAGACAGCGTCGACAGTTGTAAATCGGAA
TTGACGACCTATCATCCCCCCAATGCAACCTGAAACTACCGAAGAAACCATGTCCAAGAACACAGAAGGT
ATGGGTCGCGCCGTTGTCATCGGTGCCGGCCTTGGCGGTCTTGCTGCAGCGATGCGGCTGGGCGCAAAAG
GTTACAAGGTGACGGTCGTCGATCGTCTGGATCGGCCCGGCGGGCGTGGCTCTTCGATCACCAAGGGCGG
GCATCGATTCGACCTTGGGCCGACGATCGTGACGGTGCCCGACCGGCTGCGCGAGCTTTGGGCCGATTGC
GGGCGCGATTTCGACAAGGACGTGAGCCTTGTGCCGATGGAGCCCTTCTACACCATCGATTTCCCCGATG
GCGAGAAATACACCGCTTACGGCGATGACGCCAAGGTCAAGGCCGAGGTGGCGCGGATCAGCCCCGGCGA
TGTCGAGGGCTTCCGCCATTTCATGTGGGACGCCAAGGCCCGTTATGAATTCGGCTATGAAAACCTCGGC
CGCAAGCCGATGAGCAAGCTGTGGGACCTGATCAAGGTTCTGCCGACTTTCGGCTGGCTGCGCGCCGACC
GCTCGGTCTATGGCCATGCCAAGAAGATGGTGAAGGACGACCACCTGCGCTTCGCGCTGTCGTTCCATCC
GCTTTTCATCGGCGGCGACCCCTTCCATGTGACGTCGATGTATATCCTCGTCAGCCAGCTCGAAAAGAAA
TTCGGCGTGCATTACGCGATCGGCGGCGTGCAGGCGATTGCCGATGCGATGGCCAAGGTGATCACCGATC
AGGGCGGCGAGATGCGCCTGAACACCGAGGTCGACGAGATCCTGGTCTCGCGTGACGGCAAGGCCACGGG
CATCCGGCTGATGGACGGCACCGAGCTTCCGGCGCAGGTTGTCGTCTCGAACGCCGATGCGGGCCACACC
TACAAGCGTCTCTTGCGCAACCGCGACCGCTGGCGCTGGACCGACGAGAAGCTCGACAAGAAGCGCTGGT
CGATGGGGCTTTTCGTCTGGTATTTCGGCACCAAGGGTACGGCCAAGATGTGGAAGGATGTGGGTCACCA
CACCGTCGTCGTCGGGCCGCGCTACAAGGAACATGTGCAGGACATCTTCATCAAGGGCGAGCTGGCCGAG
GACATGAGCCTTTATGTCCACCGTCCCTCGGTCACTGATCCGACCGCGGCGCCGAAAGGCGACGACACCT
TCTACGTGCTTTCGCCGGTGCCGAACCTCGGCTTCGACAATGGCGTGGACTGGTCGGTCGAGGCCGAGAA
ATACAAGGCCAAGGTGCTGAAAGTGATCGAGGAACGGCTGCTTCCGGGGGTTGCCGAAAAGATCACCGAG
GAAGTGGTCTTCACGCCGGAAACCTTCCGCGACCGTTATCTCTCGCCGCTGGGCGCGGGCTTCTCGCTGG
AACCGCGGATCCTGCAATCGGCCTGGTTCCGCCCGCATAACGCCTCGGAAGAGGTGGACGGGCTTTATCT
GGTCGGCGCGGGCACCCATCCGGGCGCCGGTGTGCCCTCGGTGATCGGCTCGGGCGAGCTTGTCGCGCAG
ATGATCCCGGATGCGCCGAAGCCCGAGACCCCCGCGGCGGCTGCGCCCAAGGCCCGGACGCCCCGGGCCA
AGGCGGCGCAATGATCGCCGAAGCGGATATGGAGGTCTGCCGGGAGCTGATCCGCACCGGCAGCTACTCC
TTCCATGCGGCGTCCAGAGTTCTGCCGGCGCGGGTCCGTGACCCCGCGCTGGCGCTTTACGCCTTTTGCC
GCGTCGCCGATGACGAAGTCGACGAGGTTGGCGCGCCGCGCGACAAGGCTGCGGCGGTTTTGAAACTTGG
CGACCGGCTGGAGGACATCTATGCCGGTCGTCCGCGCAATGCGCCCTCGGATCGGGCTTTCGCGGCGGTG
GTCGAGGAATTCGAGATGCCGCGCGAATTGCCCGAGGCGCTGCTGGAGGGCTTCGCCTGGGATGCCGAGG
GGCGGTGGTATCACACGCTTTCGGACGTGCAGGCCTATTCGGCGCGGGTGGCGGCCGCCGTCGGCGCGAT
GATGTGCGTGCTGATGCGGGTGCGCAACCCCGATGCGCTGGCGCGGGCCTGCGATCTCGGTCTTGCCATG
CAGATGTCGAACATCGCCCGCGACGTGGGCGAGGATGCCCGGGCGGGGCGGCTTTTCCTGCCGACCGACT
GGATGGTCGAGGAGGGGATCGATCCGCAGGCGTTCCTGGCCGATCCGCAGCCCACCAAGGGCATCCGCCG
GGTCACCGAGCGGTTGCTGAACCGCGCCGACCGGCTTTACTGGCGGGCGGCGACGGGGGTGCGGCTTTTG
CCCTTTGACTGCCGACCGGGGATCATGGCCGCGGGCAAGATCCACAGGACGGGTGTGGTCGCCATGATCG
CGTAGTCGATAGTGGCTCCAAGTAGCGAAGCGAGCAGGACTGGGCGGCGGCCAAAGCGGTCGGACAGTGC
TCCGAGAACGGGTGCGCATAGAAATTGCATCAACGCATATAGCGCTAGCAGCACGCCATAGTGACTGGCG
ATGCTGTCGGAATGGACGATTCGACCGATGCCCTTGAGAGCCTTCAACCCAGTCAGCTCCTTCCGGTGGG
CGCGGGGCATGACTATCGTCGCCGCACTTATGACTGTCTTCTTTATCATGCAACTCGTAGGACAGGTGCC
GGCAGCGCTCTGGGTCATTTTCGGCGAGGACCGCTTTCGCTGGAGCGCGACGATGATCGGCCTGTCGCTT
GCGGTATTCGGAATCTTGCACGCCCTCGCTCAAGCCTTCGTCACTGGTCCCGCCACCAAACGTTTCGGCG
AGAAGCAGGCCATTATCGCCGGCATGGCGGCCGACGCGCTGGGCTACGTCTTGCTGGCGTTCGCGACGCG
AGGCTGGATGGCCTTCCCCATTATGATTCTTCTCGCTTCCGGCGGCATCGGGATGCCCGCGTTGCAGGCC
ATGCTGTCCAGGCAGGTAGATGACGACCATCAGGGACAGCTTCAAGGATCGCTCGCGGCTCTTACCAGCC
TAACTTCGATCACTGGACCGCTGATCGTCACGGCGATTTATGCCGCCTCGGCGAGCACATGGAACGGGTT
GGCATGGATTGTAGGCGCCGCCCTATACCTTGTCTGCCTCCCCGCGTTGCGTCGCGGTGCATGGAGCCGG
GCCACCTCGACCTGAATGGAAGCCGGCGGCACCTCGCTAACGGATTCACCACTCCAAGAATTGGAGCCAA
TCAATTCTTGCGGAGAACTGTGAATGCGCAAACCAACCCTTGGCAGAACATATCCATCGCGTCCGCCATC
TCCAGCAGCCGCACGCGGCGCATCTCGGGCAGCGTTGGGTCCTGGCCACGGGTGCGCATGATCGTGCTCC
TGTCGTTGAGGACCCGGCTAGGCTGGCGGGGTTGCCTTACTGGTTAGCAGAATGAATCACCGATACGCGA
GCGAACGTGAAGCGACTGCTGCTGCAAAACGTCTGCGACCTGAGCAACAACATGAATGGTCTTCGGTTTC
CGTGTTTCGTAAAGTCTGGAAACGCGGAAGTCCCCTACGTGCTGCTGAAGTTGCCCGCAACAGAGAGTGG
AACCAACCGGTGATACCACGATACTATGACTGAGAGTCAACGCCATGAGCGGCCTCATTTCTTATTCTGA
GTTACAACAGTCCGCACCGCTGTCCGGTAGCTCCTTCCGGTGGGCGCGGGGCATGACTATCGTCGCCGCA
CTTATGACTGTCTTCTTTATCATGCAACTCGTAGGACAGGTGCCGGCAGCGCCCAACAGTCCCCCGGCCA
CGGGGCCTGCCACCATACCCACGCCGAAACAAGCGCCCTGCACCATTATGTTCCGGATCTGCATCGCAGG
ATGCTGCTGGCTACCCTGTGGAACACCTACATCTGTATTAACGAAGCGCTAACCGTTTTTATCAGGCTCT
GGGAGGCAGAATAAATGATCATATCGTCAATTATTACCTCCACGGGGAGAGCCTGAGCAAACTGGCCTCA
GGCATTTGAGAAGCACACGGTCACACTGCTTCCGGTAGTCAATAAACCGGTAAACCAGCAATAGACATAA
GCGGCTATTTAACGACCCTGCCCTGAACCGACGACCGGGTCGAATTTGCTTTCGAATTTCTGCCATTCAT
CCGCTTATTATCACTTATTCAGGCGTAGCACCAGGCGTTTAAGGGCACCAATAACTGCCTTAAAAAAATT
ACGCCCCGCCCTGCCACTCATCGCAGTACTGTTGTAATTCATTAAGCATTCTGCCGACATGGAAGCCATC
ACAGACGGCATGATGAACCTGAATCGCCAGCGGCATCAGCACCTTGTCGCCTTGCGTATAATATTTGCCC
ATGGTGAAAACGGGGGCGAAGAAGTTGTCCATATTGGCCACGTTTAAATCAAAACTGGTGAAACTCACCC
AGGGATTGGCTGAGACGAAAAACATATTCTCAATAAACCCTTTAGGGAAATAGGCCAGGTTTTCACCGTA
ACACGCCACATCTTGCGAATATATGTGTAGAAACTGCCGGAAATCGTCGTGGTATTCACTCCAGAGCGAT
GAAAACGTTTCAGTTTGCTCATGGAAAACGGTGTAACAAGGGTGAACACTATCCCATATCACCAGCTCAC
CGTCTTTCATTGCCATACG
Features (pLannotate 1.2.2; 22 found; start..end, strand, type, name):
    220..322     -  promoter       cat promoter: promoter of the E. coli cat gene encoding chloramphenicol acetyltransferase
    443..586     +  mobile_element IS1 (fragment): prokaryotic transposable element IS1
    705..760     -  rep_origin     RSF ori (fragment): Plasmids containing the RSF 1030 origin of replication can be propagated in E. coli cells that contain additional plasmids with compatible origins.
    848..1393    -  rep_origin     p15A ori: Plasmids containing the medium-copy-number p15A origin of replication can be propagated in E. coli cells that contain a second plasmid with the ColE1 origin.
   1505..1533    +  promoter       tet promoter: E. coli promoter for tetracycline efflux protein gene
   1581..1874    +  CDS            TcR (fragment): tetracycline efflux protein; tet; confers resistance to tetracycline
   1993..2913    +  CDS            crtE: CRTE_PSEVU - Experimental evidence at protein level: Swiss-Prot protein existence level 1. Catalyzes the condensation of farnesyl diphosphate (FPP) and isopentenyl diphosphate (IPP) to yield geranylgeranyl diphosphate (GGPP) needed for biosynthesis of carotenoids and diterpenes. From Pseudescherichia vulneris (Escherichia vulneris).
   2979..3818    +  CDS            fni (fragment): IDI2_PSEVU - Protein inferred from homology: Swiss-Prot protein existence level 3. Involved in the biosynthesis of isoprenoids. Catalyzes the 1,3-allylic rearrangement of the homoallylic substrate isopentenyl (IPP) to its allylic isomer, dimethylallyl diphosphate (DMAPP). From Pseudescherichia vulneris (Escherichia vulneris).
   3816..4280    +  CDS            crtI (fragment): CRTI_PANAN - Experimental evidence at protein level: Swiss-Prot protein existence level 1. Converts 15-cis-phytoene into all-trans-lycopene via the intermediary of all-trans-phytofluene, all-trans-zeta-carotene and all- trans-neurosporene, by the introduction of four double bonds. From Pantoea ananas (Erwinia uredovora).
   4283..5206    +  CDS            crtB: CRTB_PANAN - Experimental evidence at protein level: Swiss-Prot protein existence level 1. Involved in the biosynthesis of carotenoids. Catalyzes the condensation of two molecules of geranylgeranyl diphosphate (GGPP) to give prephytoene diphosphate (PPPP) and the subsequent rearrangement of the cyclopropylcarbinyl intermediate to yield the 15-cis-phytoene isomer. From Pantoea ananas (Erwinia uredovora).
   5190..5366    -  CDS            crtZ (fragment): CRTZ_PANAN - Protein inferred from homology: Swiss-Prot protein existence level 3. Catalyzes the hydroxylation reaction from beta-carotene to zeaxanthin. From Pantoea ananas (Erwinia uredovora).
   5732..6011    +  CDS            TcR (fragment): tetracycline efflux protein; tet; confers resistance to tetracycline
   6012..6380    -  CDS            bchI (fragment): BCHI_RHOCB - Experimental evidence at protein level: Swiss-Prot protein existence level 1. Involved in bacteriochlorophyll biosynthesis; introduces a magnesium ion into protoporphyrin IX to yield Mg-protoporphyrin IX. From Rhodobacter capsulatus (strain ATCC BAA-309 / NBRC 16581 / SB1003).
   6380..7102    -  CDS            crtA: CRTA_RHOCB - Experimental evidence at protein level: Swiss-Prot protein existence level 1. Catalyzes the asymmetrical introduction of one keto group at the C-2 position of spheroidene and two keto groups at the C-2 and C-2' positions of spirilloxanthin. From Rhodobacter capsulatus (strain ATCC BAA-309 / NBRC 16581 / SB1003).
   7260..8831    +  CDS            crtI: CRTI_RHOCB - Experimental evidence at protein level: Swiss-Prot protein existence level 1. Converts phytoene into all-trans-neurosporene as the major product, via the intermediary of phytofluene and zeta-carotene, by the introduction of three double bonds. Both intermediates, phytofluene and zeta-carotene, can be used as substrates and converted to neurosporene. 1,2-epoxy phytoene is also a suitable substrate whereas the C30 diapophytoene is not. From Rhodobacter capsulatus (strain ATCC BAA-309 / NBRC 16581 / SB1003).
   8831..9565    +  CDS            crtB (fragment): CRTB_RHOCB - Protein inferred from homology: Swiss-Prot protein existence level 3. Involved in the biosynthesis of carotenoids. Catalyzes the condensation of two molecules of geranylgeranyl diphosphate (GGPP) to give prephytoene diphosphate (PPPP) and the subsequent rearrangement of the cyclopropylcarbinyl intermediate to yield phytoene (By similarity). From Rhodobacter capsulatus (strain ATCC BAA-309 / NBRC 16581 / SB1003).
   9559..9750    -  CDS            TcR (fragment): tetracycline efflux protein; tet; confers resistance to tetracycline
   9751..10375   +  CDS            TcR (fragment): tetracycline efflux protein; tet; confers resistance to tetracycline
  10879..10972   +  CDS            TcR (fragment): tetracycline efflux protein; tet; confers resistance to tetracycline
  10969..11026   -  CDS            TcR (fragment): tetracycline efflux protein; tet; confers resistance to tetracycline
  11016..11111   +  CDS            resD (fragment): REDF_ECOLI - Also known as D. Protein inferred from homology: Swiss-Prot protein existence level 3. Acts as a repressor of transcription and as a site-specific resolvase that cleaves at the RfsF site. From Escherichia coli (strain K12).
  11409..219     -  CDS            CmR (across the origin): chloramphenicol acetyltransferase; cat; confers resistance to chloramphenicol
