[The description below was written by a language model from this plasmid's Addgene catalogue record and pLannotate feature annotations shown in this document.]
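Description:
pAC-NEUR is a low-copy bacterial plasmid of about 11.8 kb that makes Escherichia coli accumulate the carotenoid neurosporene. It derives from pAC-PHYT, a phytoene-producing plasmid. The feature table shows a p15A origin of replication, which is compatible with ColE1-type plasmids and so allows a second plasmid to be carried in the same cell. It also shows a chloramphenicol acetyltransferase gene with its own cat promoter, which provides selection. The tetracycline resistance gene survives only as several scattered fragments, consistent with the carotenoid DNA having been cloned into it, so tetracycline selection should not be expected.

The payload combines genes from two organisms, all expressed from endogenous promoters according to the record. From the Erwinia herbicola (Pantoea agglomerans) Eho10 cluster come crtE, encoding geranylgeranyl diphosphate synthase, and crtB, encoding phytoene synthase, which together convert host farnesyl diphosphate to phytoene. The annotation also detects an isopentenyl diphosphate isomerase-like fragment and truncated Erwinia-type crtI and crtZ remnants in this region, so the Erwinia desaturase that would yield lycopene appears incomplete. A 3.7 kb EcoRV fragment of Rhodobacter capsulatus DNA was inserted into the blunted SalI site, destroying the site. It carries the full-length crtI phytoene desaturase, which introduces three double bonds and stops mainly at neurosporene. The fragment also carries crtA and partial bchI and crtB sequences as flanking passengers.

The plasmid serves as a substrate-supplying background for colour complementation and functional assays. A candidate carotenoid enzyme, such as a cyclase or desaturase, is expressed from a compatible second plasmid to test its activity on neurosporene.
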