Addgene plasmid #53271: pAC-NEUR
Purpose: Contains the Erwinia herbicola (Pantoea agglomerans) Eho10 genes crtE and crtB, and the Rhodobacter capsulatus crtI gene and thereby produces neurosporene in Escherichia coli
Depositing lab: Francis X Cunningham Jr. Depositing organization: University of Maryland, College Park. Publication: Molecular structure and enzymatic function of lycopene cyclase from the cyanobacterium Synechococcus sp strain PCC7942. Cunningham FX Jr, Sun Z, Chamovitz D, Hirschberg J, Gantt E. Plant Cell. 1994 Aug;6(8):1107-21. 10.1105/tpc.6.8.1107 PubMed 7919981.
Backbone
  Vector backbone: pAC-PHYT
  Backbone manufacturer: Francis X. Cunningham, Jr.
  Backbone size w/o insert (bp): 8106
  Total vector size (bp): 11849
  Modifications to backbone: A 3.7 kB EcoRV-EcoRV fragment containing the phytoene desaturase gene from Rhodobacter capsulatus (crtI) was excised from plasmid GABX2 (See: Armstrong, G.A., Alberti, M., Leach, F., and Hearst, J.E. (1989). Nucleotide sequence, organization, and nature of the protein products of the carotenoid biosynthesis gene cluster of Rhodobacter capsulatus. Mol. Gen. Genet. 216, 254-268.) and inserted in the Klenow-blunted SalI site of pAC-PHYT.
  Vector type: low copy number bacterial cloning vector
Growth in bacteria
  Bacterial resistance: Chloramphenicol, 25 μg/mL
  Growth temperature: 30°C
  Growth strain: Top10
  Growth instructions: Grow liquid cultures on a platform shaker at 28 degrees Celsius for 2-3 days in darkness for best neurosporene production, or grow on agar plates at room temperature for 3-7 days.
  Copy number: Low Copy
Gene/Insert
  Gene/Insert name: crtI (alt name: phytoene desaturase)
  Species: Rhodobacter capsulatus
  GenBank ID: Z11165.1
  Promoter: endogenous promoters
  Cloning method: Restriction Enzyme; 5′ cloning site SalI (destroyed during cloning); 3′ cloning site SalI (destroyed during cloning)
  Sequencing primers: 5′ none; 3′ none
Terms and licenses: Academic/Nonprofit Terms; Industry Terms: Not Available to Industry
Depositor comments: For better yield of low copy number pAC-based plasmids, grow liquid cultures on a platform shaker at ca. 30 degrees Celsius. When cultures reach early stationary phase, dilute 2-fold with growth medium, add spectinomycin (150 mg/liter), and "amplify" for several hours before harvest. For plasmid selection and maintenance in E. coli, use chloramphenicol at 30 mg/liter.
How to cite: pAC-NEUR was a gift from Francis X Cunningham Jr (Addgene plasmid # 53271 ; http://n2t.net/addgene:53271 ; RRID:Addgene_53271)
