>Addgene plasmid #53271 | pAC-NEUR | addgene partial sequence | sequence record 91406 | pBRrevBam 5'-GGTGATGTCGGCGATATAGG-3'
GATGCCGGCCACGATGCGTCCGGCGTAGAGGATCTACCACCTGCGTGCGCTGGGTGTTGATGTGCGCCTG
ACCCGCTCCGACGTGACAAAGGGCCACCCGGAGTACTATCAGGACTACGCCCGCCGCCTGGCAGAGGAGA
CGCCGGGTGCTTACTATATTGATCAGTTCTCTAACCCGGCCAACCCGCTGGCGCACGCCACCACCACCGC
ACCGGAGCTGTTCGACCAGCTGGCAGGCAGGGTTGATGCCGTGGTAGTAGGCGTTGGCTCCGGCGGCACG
CTGGGTGGCTTGCAGGCATGGTTTGCCAAACACTCTCCGCATACCGAATTCGTGCTGGCCGATCCCGTTG
GCTCGATTCTGGCGGATCAGGTTGAGACCGGACAGCACGGCGAGGCGGGATCCCGCGCCGGGGCTACCTG
AAGCGGCTCTACGTCGCCCACCGCCTGCACCACGCGGTGCGCGGCCGGGAGGGCTGCGTCTCCTTCGGTT
TTATTTACGCCCGCAAGCCTGCCGACCTACAGGCGATCCTGCGTGAACGTCATGGCCGCCCGCCTAAACG
GGACGCTGCCAAAGACCGGCCGGACGCGGCGTCACCCTCGTCGTCTTCGCCCGAATAACCTGCCCCGGTG
CCGCCATCAGCATGGCAATTTTTTCACCTTTGCTGGTGTGCTGGCGGCGATCCCAGGCGCTGCCTCCCGC
CGCTTTTACCTTAATACCGATCTCCCGGTAGACGCTGCGGGCGGTGGCGATCGCC
