>Addgene plasmid #53271 | pAC-NEUR | addgene partial sequence | sequence record 92912 | crtE-F 5'-atctgtggtttggccatca-3'
GATACCGCCCTTTTGGGTTCAAGCAGTACATAACGATGGAACCACATTACAGGAGTAGTGATGAATGAAG
GACGAGCGCCTTGTTCAGCGTAAGAACGATCATCTGGATATCGTTCTCGACCCCCGTCGCGCCGTAACTC
AGGCTAGCGCAGGTTTTGAGCGCTGGCGCTTTACCCACTGCGCCCTGCCAGAGCTGAATTTTAGCGACAT
CACGCTGGAAACCACCTTCCTGAATCGGCAGCTACAGGCTCCGCTGCTGATCAGCTCCATGACCGGCGGC
GTTGAGCGCTCGCGCCATATCAACCGCCACCTCGCCGAGGCGGCGCAGGTGCTAAAAATTGCGATGGGGG
TGGGCTCCCAGCGCGTCGCCATTGAGAGCGACGCGGGCTTAGGGCTGGATAAAACCCTGCGGCAGCTGGC
TCCGGACGTGCCGCTGCTGGCGAACCTCGGCGCGGCGCAGCTGACCGGCAGAAAAGGTATTGATTACGCC
CGACGGGCCGTGGAGATGATCGAGGCGGATGCGCTGATTGTGCACCTAAACCCGCTGCAGGAGGCGCTAC
AGCCCGGCGGCGATCGCGACTGGCGCGGACGGCTGGCGGCTATTGAAACTCTGGTCCGCGAGCTGCCCGT
TCCGCTGGTGGTGAAAGAGGTGGGAGCCGGTATCTCCCGAACCGTGGCCGGGCAGCTGATCGATGCCGGC
GTTACC
