>Addgene plasmid #53271 | pAC-NEUR | addgene partial sequence | sequence record 92913 | AbChat-1 5'-cctaatgcaggagtcgcataagggagagcgtcg-3'
ACGCGGTCTTCCGACACGCCGAGCGGCAGATCGACGACCGGGGTCGGCTTGCGGATCACGTTGGTCGAAA
GCACGGTCGCCCAATCGGGGATCATCTCGACATTGGGCGAGGACACCGGGCAGCCCTCGACCGCCTCGAT
TTCGGGCAAAAGCGCCGCCAGCGCCCGCACCGCGGTCGATTTGCCGGTGCCGCGGTCACCAAAGACCAGA
ACGCCGCCGATGCCGGGATCGACCGCGGTCAACAGCAGCGCCAGTTTCATGTCTTCCTGACCGACGATGG
CAGAAAAGGGAAAGACGGGTCTCGTCTTCGCGCCCGAAGCAGAGGGTTGAAGTCGAGCGACGGCGGTAGT
CATGCAGTTTCCCTTTCCAAGACTTTGCTGGCGAGCGGGTCCTTGCCCATCCAGCTTCCCTCGGTCCCAA
GCAAACGGAACCGGGCATAGAGTTCTTCGGTGAACCAACCTTCTTCACGCGCAGCACGGATGGCCTTGCC
ATGCGGCGTGTCGCCGCGGGCGAAGGCGTTCATCTTTGCCACATCCGGCCAGATCGAGAAAGTCACTTGA
TGGAAAAGGGGAATTTCCCCGATCCCGATCTTGAACATCAGGTTCTGATCCTCGCCGACTTTCTCGGAAA
TCTTCGGCACGCGCGACCAGAAGGCATTGGCCTTGTGCGGCTTGATCGCGGCGCGGGTCAGCGCCACCAC
GGGCTCGTCCGGGCTTGGCTCGGCCACCTGTTCGGGCAGGAACGGA
