>Addgene plasmid #53271 | pAC-NEUR | addgene partial sequence | sequence record 92915 | Tet-internal-R 5'-aaggagctgactgggttgaag-3'
TTTCTATGCGCACCCGTTCTCGGAGCACTGTCCGACCGCTTTGGCCGCCGCCCAGTCCTGCTCGCTTCGC
TACTTGGAGCCACTATCGACTACGCGATCATGGCGACCACACCCGTCCTGTGGATCTTGCCCGCGGCCAT
GATCCCCGGTCGGCAGTCAAAGGGCAAAAGCCGCACCCCCGTCGCCGCCCGCCAGTAAAGCCGGTCGGCG
CGGTTCAGCAACCGCTCGGTGACCCGGCGGATGCCCTTGGTGGGCTGCGGATCGGCCAGGAACGCCTGCG
GATCGATCCCCTCCTCGACCATCCAGTCGGTCGGCAGGAAAAGCCGCCCCGCCCGGGCATCCTCGCCCAC
GTCGCGGGCGATGTTCGACATCTGCATGGCAAGACCGAGATCGCAGGCCCGCGCCAGCGCATCGGGGTTG
CGCACCCGCATCAGCACGCACATCATCGCGCCGACGGCGGCCGCCACCCGCGCCGAATAGGCCTGCACGT
CCGAAAGCGTGTGATACCACCGCCCCTCGGCATCCCAGGCGAAGCCCTCCAGCAGCGCCTCGGGCAATTC
GCGCGGCATCTCGAATTCCTCGACCACCGCCGCGAAAGCCCGATCCGAGGGCGCATTGCGCGGA
