>Addgene plasmid #53271 | pAC-NEUR | addgene partial sequence | sequence record 92918 | RC-crtI-int-R 5'-accaggatctcgtcgacct-3'
TGCACGCCGAATTTCTTTTCGAGCTGGCTGACGAGGATATACATCGACGTCACATGGAAGGGGTCGCCGC
CGATGAAAAGCGGATGGAACGACAGCGCGAAGCGCAGGTGGTCGTCCTTCACCATCTTCTTGGCATGGCC
ATAGACCGAGCGGTCGGCGCGCAGCCAGCCGAAAGTCGGCAGAACCTTGATCAGGTCCCACAGCTTGCTC
ATCGGCTTGCGGCCGAGGTTTTCATAGCCGAATTCATAACGGGCCTTGGCGTCCCACATGAAATGGCGGA
AGCCCTCGACATCGCCGGGGCTGATCCGCGCCACCTCGGCCTTGACCTTGGCGTCATCGCCGTAAGCGGT
GTATTTCTCGCCATCGGGGAAATCGATGGTGTAGAAGGGCTCCATCGGCACAAGGCTCACGTCCTTGTCG
AAATCGCGCCCGCAATCGG
