>Addgene plasmid #53271 | pAC-NEUR | addgene partial sequence | sequence record 92919 | pBEST-R 5'-TCTCATGTTTGACAGCTTATC-3'
GCACCGTGTATGAAATCTAACAATGCGCTCATCGTCATCCTCGGCACCGTCACCCTGGATGCTGTAGGCA
TAGGCTTGGTTATGCCGGTACTGCCGGGCCTCTTGCGGGATATCGTCCATTCCGACAGCATCGCCAGTCA
CTATGGCGTGCTGCTAGCGCTATATGCGTTGATGCAATTTCTATGCGCACCCGTTCTCGGAGCACTGTCC
GACCGCTTTGGCCGCCGCCCAGTCCTGCTCGCTTCGCTACTTGGAGCCACTATCGACTACGCGATCATGG
CGACCACACCCGTCCTGTGGATCTAAAGGCACAGCGTCTCATGCTTCGCACAATGTAAAACTGCTTCAGA
ACCTGGCGAGAGCTATCCGCGCGGTCTACGGTTAACTGATACTAAAAGACAATTCAGCGGGTAACCTTGC
AATGGTGAGTGGCAGTAAAGCGGGCGTTTCGCCTCATCGCGAAATAGAAGTAATGAGACAATCCATTGAC
GATCACCTGGCTGGCCTGTTACCTGAAACCGACAGCCAGGATATCGTCAGCCTTGCGATGCGTGAAGGCG
TCATGGCACCCGGTAAACGGATCCGTCCGCTGCTGATGCTGCTGGCCGCCCGCGACCTCCGCTACCAGGG
CAGTATGCCTAC
