>Addgene plasmid #53271 | pAC-NEUR | addgene partial sequence | sequence record 93667 | crtI-F 5'-cgacattgccaacctctacc-3'
CCGCTGCGAAGCTGTTCGACCCGGCCACCCGCCGTAGCGTGCTGATGCTCTACACCTGGTGCCGCCACTG
CGATGACGTCATTGACGACCAGACCCACGGCTTCGCCAGCGAGGCCGCGGCGGAGGAGGAGGCCACCCAG
CGCCTGGCCCGGCTGCGCACGCTGACCCTGGCGGCGTTTGAAGGGGCCGAGATGCAGGATCCGGCCTTCG
CTGCCTTTCAGGAGGTGGCGCTGACCCACGGTATTACGCCCCGCATGGCGCTCGATCACCTCGACGGCTT
TGCGATGGACGTGGCTCAGACCCGCTATGTCACCTTTGAGGATACGCTGCGCTACTGCTATCACGTGGCG
GGCGTGGTG
