>Addgene plasmid #53271 | pAC-NEUR | addgene partial sequence | sequence record 93669 | RC-crtI-int-F 5'-agaaattcggcgtgcattac-3'
ACGAGATCCTGGTCTCGCGTGACGGCAAGGCCACGGGCATCCGGCTGATGGACGGCACCGAGCTTCCGGC
GCAGGTTGTCGTCTCGAACGCCGATGCGGGCCACACCTACAAGCGTCTCTTGCGCAACCGCGACCGCTGG
CGCTGGACCGACGAGAAGCTCGACAAGAAGCGCTGGTCGATGGGGCTTTTCGTCTGGTATTTCGGCACCA
AGGGTACGGCCAAGATGTGGAAGGATGTGGGTCACCACACCGTCGTCGTCGGGCCGCGCTACAAGGAACA
TGTGCAGGACATCTTCATCAAGGGCGAGCTGGCCGAGGACATGAGCCTTTATGTCCACCGTCCCTCGGTC
ACTGATCCGACCGCGGCGCCGAAAGGCGACGACACCTTCTACGTGCTTTCGCCGGTGCCGAACCTCGGCT
TCGACAATGGCGTGGACTGGTCGGTCGAGGCCGAGAAATACAAGGCCAAGGTGCTGAAAGTGATCGAGGA
ACGGCTGCTTCCGGG
